>Addgene plasmid #220653 | AiP1435 - pAAV-AiE2155m-minBG-SYFP2-WPRE-BGHpA | addgene full sequence | sequence record 461993 | Addgene NGS Result
CCTGCAGGCAGCTGCGCGCTCGCTCGCTCACTGAGGCCGCCCGGGCGTCGGGCGACCTTTGGTCGCCCGG
CCTCAGTGAGCGAGCGAGCGCGCAGAGAGGGAGTGGCCAACTCCATCACTAGGGGTTCCTGCGGCCGCAC
GCGTTGTAAGAGTAATAATCGCCGGCGCATCGCACAGCTTAGCCTGTGGCCCCCGGAGTTTGGACAGTGT
CCCTGAGAGAGAAGTTGAGGTGCTGGTACCCCGTCCAGCCTGCCTGTCCGGCTGTCCTGCTCCTGCCAAC
CCAGGCCTACTCCCAACCCCCCACCACCACAGGCAGGCAACTTGGCCCTGGGATCGGTACAGTCCAGTAC
ACATGTCTTGTCAATCACAACTTGCTCAAAATAGTTGCTGGCTGCATTTTCCCTCCCCCAACTGTGTTAC
TCCTAGAACTAATTATAGTACAAATTTCTGCCTTCCATGTCCCTTTTACTGCATGGACCTTTTAGTCAGG
ACTCAGTATCAGATCTCTGGGTTTTTTAACTAAGTGATCTATCAGGCACCATGCCTTCCTCCAAGGATCA
TGAACCTAACTGCTTTTGGCCAAAGTCCATCGGAAAGTGACATCAACAGAGACTTCAGTCTCCGCCGGCG
GAGCTCGGGCTGGGCATAAAAGTCAGGGCAGAGCCATCTATTGCTTACATTTGCTTCTGGGATCCAGATC
TTTCGAAGCTAGCGCTACCGGTCGCCACCATGGTGAGCAAGGGCGAGGAGCTGTTCACCGGGGTGGTGCC
CATCCTGGTCGAGCTGGACGGCGACGTAAACGGCCACAAGTTCAGCGTGTCCGGCGAGGGCGAGGGCGAT
GCCACCTACGGCAAGCTGACCCTGAAGCTGATCTGCACCACCGGCAAGCTGCCCGTGCCCTGGCCCACCC
TCGTGACCACCCTGGGCTACGGCGTGCAGTGCTTCGCCCGCTACCCCGACCACATGAAGCAGCACGACTT
CTTCAAGTCCGCCATGCCCGAAGGCTACGTCCAGGAGCGCACCATCTTCTTCAAGGACGACGGCAACTAC
AAGACCCGCGCCGAGGTGAAGTTCGAGGGCGACACCCTGGTGAACCGCATCGAGCTGAAGGGCATCGACT
TCAAGGAGGACGGCAACATCCTGGGGCACAAGCTGGAGTACAACTACAACAGCCACAACGTCTATATCAC
CGCCGACAAGCAGAAGAACGGCATCAAGGCCAACTTCAAGATCCGCCACAACATCGAGGACGGCGGCGTG
CAGCTCGCCGACCACTACCAGCAGAACACCCCCATCGGCGACGGCCCCGTGCTGCTGCCCGACAACCACT
ACCTGAGCTACCAGTCCAAGCTGAGCAAAGACCCCAACGAGAAGCGCGATCACATGGTCCTGCTGGAGTT
CGTGACCGCCGCCGGGATCACTCTCGGCATGGACGAGCTGTACAAGTAAGTCGACGGCGCGCCGCGGCCG
CGAATTCGATATCATAATCAACCTCTGGATTACAAAATTTGTGAAAGATTGACTGGTATTCTTAACTATG
TTGCTCCTTTTACGCTATGTGGATACGCTGCTTTAATGCCTTTGTATCATGCTATTGCTTCCCGTATGGC
TTTCATTTTCTCCTCCTTGTATAAATCCTGGTTAGTTCTTGCCACGGCGGAACTCATCGCCGCCTGCCTT
GCCCGCTGCTGGACAGGGGCTCGGCTGTTGGGCACTGACAATTCCGTGGCTCGAGAGATCTTCGACTGTG
CCTTCTAGTTGCCAGCCATCTGTTGTTTGCCCCTCCCCCGTGCCTTCCTTGACCCTGGAAGGTGCCACTC
CCACTGTCCTTTCCTAATAAAATGAGGAAATTGCATCGCATTGTCTGAGTAGGTGTCATTCTATTCTGGG
GGGTGGGGTGGGGCAGGACAGCAAGGGGGAGGATTGGGAAGACAATAGCAGGCATGAGATCTCACGTGCG
GACCGAGCGGCCGCAGGAACCCCTAGTGATGGAGTTGGCCACTCCCTCTCTGCGCGCTCGCTCGCTCACT
GAGGCCGGGCGACCAAAGGTCGCCCGACGCCCGGGCTTTGCCCGGGCGGCCTCAGTGAGCGAGCGAGCGC
GCAGCTGCCTGCAGGGGCGCCTGATGCGGTATTTTCTCCTTACGCATCTGTGCGGTATTTCACACCGCAT
A
[95 nt withheld, positions 2172-2266]
T
[46 nt withheld, positions 2268-2313]
C
[141 nt withheld, positions 2315-2455]
CCTTTGACGTTGGAGTCCACGTTCTTT
[37 nt withheld, positions 2483-2519]
ACTCTATCTCGGGCTATTCTTTTGATTTATAAGGGATTTTGCCGATTTCGGTCTATTGGTTAAAAAATGA
GCTGATTTAACAAAAATTTAACGCGAATTTTAACAAAATATTAACGTTTACAATTTTATGGTGCACTCTC
AGTACAATCTGCTCTGATGCCGCATAGTTAAGCCAGCCCCGACACCCGCCAACACCCGCTGACGCGCCCT
GACGGGCTTGTCTGCTCCCGGCATCCGCTTACAGACAAGCTGTGACCGTCTCCGGGAGCTGCATGTGTCA
GAGGTTTTCACCGTCATCACCGAAACGCGCGAGACGAAAGGGCCTCGTGATACGCCTATTTTTATAGGTT
AATGTCATGATAATAATGGTTTCTTAGACGTCAGGTGGCACTTTTCGGGGAAATGTGCGCGGAACCCCTA
TTTGTTTATTTTTCTAAATACATTCAAATATGTATCCGCTCATGAGACAATAACCCTGATAAATGCTTCA
ATAATATTGAAAAAGGAAGAGTATGAGTATTCAACATTTCCGTGTCGCCCTTATTCCCTTTTTTGCGGCA
TTTTGCCTTCCTGTTTTTGCTCACCCAGAAACGCTGGTGAAAGTAAAAGATGCTGAAGATCAGTTGGGTG
CACGAGTGGGTTACATCGAACTGGATCTCAACAGCGGTAAGATCCTTGAGAGTTTTCGCCCCGAAGAACG
TTTTCCAATGATGAGCACTTTTAAAGTTCTGCTATGTGGCGCGGTATTATCCCGTATTGACGCCGGGCAA
GAGCAACTCGGTCGCCGCATACACTATTCTCAGAATGACTTGGTTGAGTACTCACCAGTCACAGAAAAGC
ATCTTACGGATGGCATGACAGTAAGAGAATTATGCAGTGCTGCCATAACCATGAGTGATAACACTGCGGC
CAACTTACTTCTGACAACGATCGGAGGACCGAAGGAGCTAACCGCTTTTTTGCACAACATGGGGGATCAT
GTAACTCGCCTTGATCGTTGGGAACCGGAGCTGAATGAAGCCATACCAAACGACGAGCGTGACACCACGA
TGCCTGTAGCAATGGCAACAACGTTGCGCAAACTATTAACTGGCGAACTACTTACTCTAGCTTCCCGGCA
ACAATTAATAGACTGGATGGAGGCGGATAAAGTTGCAGGACCACTTCTGCGCTCGGCCCTTCCGGCTGGC
TGGTTTATTGCTGATAAATCTGGAGCCGGTGAGCGTGGGTCTCGCGGTATCATTGCAGCACTGGGGCCAG
ATGGTAAGCCCTCCCGTATCGTAGTTATCTACACGACGGGGAGTCAGGCAACTATGGATGAACGAAATAG
ACAGATCGCTGAGATAGGTGCCTCACTGATTAAGCATTGGTAACTGTCAGACCAAGTTTACTCATATATA
CTTTAGATTGATTTAAAACTTCATTTTTAATTTAAAAGGATCTAGGTGAAGATCCTTTTTGATAATCTCA
TGACCAAAATCCCTTAACGTGAGTTTTCGTTCCACTGAGCGTCAGACCCCGTAGAAAAGATCAAAGGATC
TTCTTGAGATCCTTTTTTTCTGCGCGTAATCTGCTGCTTGCAAACAAAAAAACCACCGCTACCAGCGGTG
GTTTGTTTGCCGGATCAAGAGCTACCAACTCTTTTTCCGAAGGTAACTGGCTTCAGCAGAGCGCAGATAC
CAAATACTGTTCTTCTAGTGTAGCCGTAGTTAGGCCACCACTTCAAGAACTCTGTAGCACCGCCTACATA
CCTCGCTCTGCTAATCCTGTTACCAGTGGCTGCTGCCAGTGGCGATAAGTCGTGTCTTACCGGGTTGGAC
TCAAGACGATAGTTACCGGATAAGGCGCAGCGGTCGGGCTGAACGGGGGGTTCGTGCACACAGCCCAGCT
TGGAGCGAACGACCTACACCGAACTGAGATACCTACAGCGTGAGCTATGAGAAAGCGCCACGCTTCCCGA
AGGGAGAAAGGCGGACAGGTATCCGGTAAGCGGCAGGGTCGGAACAGGAGAGCGCACGAGGGAGCTTCCA
GGGGGAAACGCCTGGTATCTTTATAGTCCTGTCGGGTTTCGCCACCTCTGACTTGAGCGTCGATTTTTGT
GATGCTCGTCAGGGGGGCGGAGCCTATGGAAAAACGCCAGCAACGCGGCCTTTTTACGGTTCCTGGCCTT
TTGCTGGCCTTTTGCTCACATGT
Features (pLannotate 1.2.2; 14 found; start..end, strand, type, name):
     12..39      +  repeat_region  AAV2 ITR (fragment): inverted terminal repeat of adeno-associated virus serotype 2 inverted
     68..95      +  repeat_region  AAV2 ITR (fragment): inverted terminal repeat of adeno-associated virus serotype 2 inverted
    730..1446    +  CDS            SYFP2: SYFP2 is a basic (constitutively fluorescent) yellow fluorescent protein published in 2006, derived from Aequorea victoria. It is reported to be a very rapidly-maturing monomer with moderate acid sensitivity.
   1486..1643    +  misc_feature   WPRE (fragment): woodchuck hepatitis virus posttranscriptional regulatory element
   1649..1729    +  misc_feature   WPRE (fragment): woodchuck hepatitis virus posttranscriptional regulatory element
   1746..1857    +  polyA_signal   bGH poly(A) signal: bovine growth hormone polyadenylation signal
   1975..2115    +  repeat_region  AAV2 ITR: inverted terminal repeat of adeno-associated virus serotype 2 inverted
   2120..2171    -  misc_feature   bom (fragment): basis of mobility region from pBR322
   2190..2645    +  rep_origin     f1 ori (sequence partly withheld): f1 bacteriophage origin of replication; arrow indicates direction of (+) strand synthesis
   2646..2695    -  misc_feature   bom (fragment): basis of mobility region from pBR322
   2797..2832    -  CDS            rop (fragment): Rop protein, which maintains plasmids at low copy number; rop
   2927..3031    +  promoter       AmpR promoter: bla
   3032..3892    +  CDS            AmpR: β-lactamase; bla; confers resistance to ampicillin, carbenicillin, and related antibiotics
   4063..4651    +  rep_origin     ori: high-copy-number ColE1/pMB1/pBR322/pUC origin of replication
