[The description below was written by a language model from this plasmid's Addgene catalogue record and pLannotate feature annotations shown in this document.]
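Description:
AiP1435 - pAAV-AiE2155m-minBG-SYFP2-WPRE-BGHpA is an AAV transfer plasmid built on a pAAV2 backbone and intended for packaging into recombinant adeno-associated virus for delivery to the brain. In bacteria it is maintained as a high-copy plasmid through a ColE1/pUC-type origin and selected with ampicillin via the β-lactamase gene and its native promoter. An f1 phage origin is also present, along with small remnants of the pBR322 bom and rop regions. The full sequenced plasmid is about 4.7 kb. The annotation finds a complete AAV2 inverted terminal repeat downstream of the cassette but only short ITR fragments at the upstream end. This may reflect the difficulty of sequencing or annotating these hairpin-forming repeats, and the record does not clarify it.

Between the ITRs, which provide the signals for genome replication and encapsidation, lies a compact reporter cassette. The enhancer AiE2155m is placed upstream of a minimal beta-globin promoter (minBG), which is expected to have little activity on its own, so that expression depends on the cell-type-specific activity of the enhancer. Neither element is called out in the automated feature table, but both presumably occupy the unannotated region preceding the reporter. The cassette drives SYFP2, a rapidly maturing monomeric yellow fluorescent protein derived from Aequorea victoria. It is followed by a WPRE, detected as two adjacent fragments that suggest a shortened variant, to enhance transcript stability and expression, and then by the bovine growth hormone polyadenylation signal. The enhancer is flanked by retained MluI and SgrAI sites.

The construct belongs to a collection of enhancer AAVs developed for genetic access to cortical cell types and serves to fluorescently label specific populations of brain cells. The record does not state which population AiE2155m targets.
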