Addgene plasmid #220653: AiP1435 - pAAV-AiE2155m-minBG-SYFP2-WPRE-BGHpA
Purpose: AiE2155m is an enhancer sequence, designed to drive AAV-mediated transgene expression in specific populations of brain cells
Depositing lab: Allen Institute for Brain Science & Bosiljka Tasic. Depositing organization: Allen Institute. Publication: A suite of enhancer AAVs and transgenic mouse lines for genetic access to cortical cell types. Ben-Simon Y, Hooper M, Narayan S, Daigle TL, Dwivedi D, Way SW, Oster A, Stafford DA, Mich JK, Taormina MJ, Martinez RA, Opitz-Araya X, Roth JR, Alexander JR, Allen S, Amster A, Arbuckle J, Ayala A, Baker PM, Bakken TE, Barcelli T, Barta S, Bendrick J, Bertagnolli D, Bielstein C, Bishwakarma P, Bowlus J, Boyer G, Brouner K, Casian B, Casper T, Chakka AB, Chakrabarty R, Chance RK, Chavan S, Clark M, Colbert K, Collman F, Daniel S, Departee M, DiValentin P, Donadio N, Dotson N, Egdorf T, Fliss T, Gabitto M, Garcia J, Gary A, Gasperini M, Gloe J, Goldy J, Gore BB, Graybuck L, Greisman N, Haeseleer F, Halterman C, Haradon Z, Hastings SD, Helback O, Ho W, Hockemeyer D, Huang C, Huff S, Hunker A, Johansen N, Jones D, Juneau Z, Kalmbach B, Kannan M, Khem S, Kussick E, Kutsal R, Larsen R, Lee C, Lee AY, Leibly M, Lenz GH, Li S, Liang E, Lusk N, Madigan Z, Malloy J, Malone J, McCue R, Melchor J, Mollenkopf T, Moosman S, Morin E, Newman D, Ng L, Ngo K, Omstead V, Otto S, Oyama A, Pena N, Pham T, Phillips E, Pom CA, Potekhina L, Ransford S, Ray PL, Rette D, Reynoldson C, Rimorin C, Rocha D, Ruiz A, Sanchez REA, Sawyer L, Sedeno-Cortes A, Sevigny JP, Shapovalova N, Shepard N, Shulga L, Sigler AR, Siverts L, Soliman S, Somasundaram S, Staats B, Stewart K, Szelenyi E, Tieu M, Trader C, Tran A, van Velthoven CTJ, Walker M, Wang Y, Weed N, Wirthlin M, Wood T, Wynalda B, Yao Z, Zhou T, Ariza J, Dee N, Reding M, Ronellenfitch K, Mufti S, Sunkin SM, Smith KA, Esposito L, Waters J, Thyagarajan B, Yao S, Lein ES, Zeng H, Levi BP, Ngai J, Ting JT, Tasic B. Cell. 2025 May 16:S0092-8674(25)00513-6. doi: 10.1016/j.cell.2025.05.002. PubMed 40403729.
Backbone
  Vector backbone: pAAV2
  Vector type: AAV
Growth in bacteria
  Bacterial resistance: Ampicillin, 100 μg/mL
  Growth temperature: 37°C
  Growth strain: NEB Stable
  Copy number: High Copy
Gene/Insert
  Gene/Insert name: SYFP2
  Species: Synthetic
  Promoter: minBG
  Cloning method: Gibson Cloning
Terms and licenses: Academic/Nonprofit Terms; Industry Terms: Not Available to Industry
Depositor comments: 5' Cloning Site: MluI (not destroyed), 3' Cloning Site: SgrAI (not destroyed). Please visit https://doi.org/10.1101/2024.06.10.597244 for bioRxiv preprint.
How to cite: AiP1435 - pAAV-AiE2155m-minBG-SYFP2-WPRE-BGHpA was a gift from Allen Institute for Brain Science & Bosiljka Tasic (Addgene plasmid # 220653 ; http://n2t.net/addgene:220653 ; RRID:Addgene_220653)
